Addgene plasmid #188691: ipUSEPR-sg-Hs-CD4
Purpose: sgRNA
Depositing lab: Lewis Cantley. Depositing organization: Cornell University.
Backbone
  Vector backbone: pLenti
  Vector type: Lentiviral, CRISPR
Growth in bacteria
  Bacterial resistance: Ampicillin, 100 μg/mL
  Growth temperature: 30°C
  Growth strain: NEB Stable
  Copy number: High Copy
Gene/Insert
  Gene/Insert name: sgCD4
  gRNA/shRNA sequence: GGTGCAATGTAGGAGTCCAA
  Species: H. sapiens (human)
  Insert size (bp): 20
  Mutation: WT
  Entrez Gene: CD4 (a.k.a. CD4mut, IMD79, Leu-3, OKT4D, T4)
  Cloning method: Restriction Enzyme; 5′ cloning site Unknown (unknown if destroyed)
Terms and licenses: Academic/Nonprofit Terms; Industry Terms: Not Available to Industry
How to cite: ipUSEPR-sg-Hs-CD4 was a gift from Lewis Cantley (Addgene plasmid # 188691 ; http://n2t.net/addgene:188691 ; RRID:Addgene_188691)
