[The description below was written by a language model from this plasmid's Addgene catalogue record and pLannotate feature annotations shown in this document.]
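Description:
ipUSEPR-sg-Hs-CD4 is a 7.9 kb lentiviral CRISPR guide-expression plasmid built on a pLenti backbone, carrying a single 20-nt sgRNA directed against human CD4. In bacteria it is maintained through a high-copy ColE1/pUC-type origin and selected with ampicillin via the β-lactamase gene and its native promoter. The recorded host is a recombination-tolerant strain, consistent with the repeated LTR sequences in the plasmid.

The viral portion follows a CMV-driven layout: a CMV enhancer/promoter sits upstream of a truncated HIV-1 5' LTR, so that genomic RNA can be transcribed in packaging cells. This is followed by the Ψ packaging signal with a partial gag sequence, the Rev response element for Rev-dependent nuclear export, and the cPPT/CTS, which aids nuclear import of the reverse-transcribed genome. The annotated 3' end consists of a nef fragment and a second truncated LTR. No Cas9 is annotated, so the nuclease must be provided separately.

The payload has two expression units. A human U6 RNA polymerase III promoter drives the CD4-targeting spacer fused to a Streptococcus pyogenes Cas9 guide scaffold (annotated as a tracrRNA fragment). Downstream, an EF-1α core promoter drives puromycin N-acetyltransferase followed by TagRFP, with a WPRE to enhance transcript stability and expression. The element linking PuroR and TagRFP is not annotated in the record. Together, these markers allow transduced cells to be selected with puromycin and tracked or sorted by red fluorescence. The stated purpose is simply "sgRNA". The design suits CD4 knockout in Cas9-expressing human cells, though the record gives no specific application.
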