Features (pLannotate 1.2.2; 21 found; start..end, strand, type, name):
     30..82      -  misc_feature   bom (fragment): basis of mobility region from pBR322
    237..616     +  enhancer       CMV enhancer: human cytomegalovirus immediate early enhancer
    617..816     +  promoter       CMV promoter: human cytomegalovirus (CMV) immediate early promoter
    834..1014    +  LTR            5' LTR (truncated): truncated 5' long terminal repeat (LTR) from HIV-1
   1061..1186    +  misc_feature   HIV-1 Ψ: packaging signal of human immunodeficiency virus type 1
   1170..1508    +  CDS            HIV-1 gag (fragment): gag protein from human immunodeficiency virus 1; gag
   1683..1916    +  misc_feature   RRE: The Rev response element (RRE) of HIV-1 allows for Rev-dependent mRNA export from the nucleus to the cytoplasm.
   2293..2393    +  CDS            Rev (fragment): human immunodeficiency virus 1 (HIV-1) Rev protein; rev; enhances nuclear export of unspliced and incompletely spliced viral mRNAs
   2443..2560    +  misc_feature   cPPT/CTS: central polypurine tract and central termination sequence of HIV-1
   2653..2893    +  promoter       U6 promoter: RNA polymerase III promoter for human U6 snRNA
   2940..3007    +  misc_RNA       tracrRNA (fragment): trans-activating CRISPR RNA for the Streptococcus pyogenes CRISPR/Cas9 system
   3069..3280    +  promoter       EF-1α core promoter: core promoter for human elongation factor EF-1α
   3331..3927    +  CDS            PuroR (fragment): puromycin N-acetyltransferase; pac from Streptomyces; confers resistance to puromycin
   4000..4713    +  CDS            TagRFP: monomeric derivative of red fluorescent protein from Entacmaea quadricolor (Merzlyak et al., 2007) mammalian codon-optimized
   4766..5354    +  misc_feature   WPRE: woodchuck hepatitis virus posttranscriptional regulatory element
   5355..5374    +  misc_feature   MCS (fragment): pBluescript multiple cloning site
   5376..5876    +  CDS            nef (fragment): NEF_HV1LA - Experimental evidence at protein level: Swiss-Prot protein existence level 1. Extracellular Nef protein targets CD4(+) T-lymphocytes for apoptosis by interacting with CXCR4 surface receptors. From Human immunodeficiency virus type 1 group M subtype B (isolate Lai) (HIV-1).
   5883..6063    +  LTR            5' LTR (truncated): truncated 5' long terminal repeat (LTR) from HIV-1
   6125..6713    -  rep_origin     ori: high-copy-number ColE1/pMB1/pBR322/pUC origin of replication
   6884..7744    -  CDS            AmpR: β-lactamase; bla; confers resistance to ampicillin, carbenicillin, and related antibiotics
   7745..7849    -  promoter       AmpR promoter: bla
>Addgene plasmid #188691 | ipUSEPR-sg-Hs-CD4 | addgene full sequence | sequence record 375118 | Addgene NGS Result
TCGACGGATCGGGAGATCTCCCGATCCCCTATGGTGCACTCTCAGTACAATCTGCTCTGATGCCGCATAG
TTAAGCCAGTATCTGCTCCCTGCTTGTGTGTTGGAGGTCGCTGAGTAGTGCGCGAGCAAAATTTAAGCTA
CAACAAGGCAAGGCTTGACCGACAATTGCATGAAGAATCTGCTTAGGGTTAGGCGTTTTGCGCTGCTTCG
CGATGTACGGGCCAGATATACGCGTTGACATTGATTATTGACTAGTTATTAATAGTAATCAATTACGGGG
TCATTAGTTCATAGCCCATATATGGAGTTCCGCGTTACATAACTTACGGTAAATGGCCCGCCTGGCTGAC
CGCCCAACGACCCCCGCCCATTGACGTCAATAATGACGTATGTTCCCATAGTAACGCCAATAGGGACTTT
CCATTGACGTCAATGGGTGGAGTATTTACGGTAAACTGCCCACTTGGCAGTACATCAAGTGTATCATATG
CCAAGTACGCCCCCTATTGACGTCAATGACGGTAAATGGCCCGCCTGGCATTATGCCCAGTACATGACCT
TATGGGACTTTCCTACTTGGCAGTACATCTACGTATTAGTCATCGCTATTACCATGGTGATGCGGTTTTG
GCAGTACATCAATGGGCGTGGATAGCGGTTTGACTCACGGGGATTTCCAAGTCTCCACCCCATTGACGTC
AATGGGAGTTTGTTTTGGCACCAAAATCAACGGGACTTTCCAAAATGTCGTAACAACTCCGCCCCATTGA
CGCAAATGGGCGGTAGGCGTGTACGGTGGGAGGTCTATATAAGCAGCGCGTTTTGCCTGTACTGGGTCTC
TCTGGTTAGACCAGATCTGAGCCTGGGAGCTCTCTGGCTAACTAGGGAACCCACTGCTTAAGCCTCAATA
AAGCTTGCCTTGAGTGCTTCAAGTAGTGTGTGCCCGTCTGTTGTGTGACTCTGGTAACTAGAGATCCCTC
AGACCCTTTTAGTCAGTGTGGAAAATCTCTAGCAGTGGCGCCCGAACAGGGACTTGAAAGCGAAAGGGAA
ACCAGAGGAGCTCTCTCGACGCAGGACTCGGCTTGCTGAAGCGCGCACGGCAAGAGGCGAGGGGCGGCGA
CTGGTGAGTACGCCAAAAATTTTGACTAGCGGAGGCTAGAAGGAGAGAGATGGGTGCGAGAGCGTCAGTA
TTAAGCGGGGGAGAATTAGATCGCGATGGGAAAAAATTCGGTTAAGGCCAGGGGGAAAGAAAAAATATAA
ATTAAAACATATAGTATGGGCAAGCAGGGAGCTAGAACGATTCGCAGTTAATCCTGGCCTGTTAGAAACA
TCAGAAGGCTGTAGACAAATACTGGGACAGCTACAACCATCCCTTCAGACAGGATCAGAAGAACTTAGAT
CATTATATAATACAGTAGCAACCCTCTATTGTGTGCATCAAAGGATAGAGATAAAAGACACCAAGGAAGC
TTTAGACAAGATAGAGGAAGAGCAAAACAAAAGTAAGACCACCGCACAGCAAGCGGCCGGCCGCTGATCT
TCAGACCTGGAGGAGGAGATATGAGGGACAATTGGAGAAGTGAATTATATAAATATAAAGTAGTAAAAAT
TGAACCATTAGGAGTAGCACCCACCAAGGCAAAGAGAAGAGTGGTGCAGAGAGAAAAAAGAGCAGTGGGA
ATAGGAGCTTTGTTCCTTGGGTTCTTGGGAGCAGCAGGAAGCACTATGGGCGCAGCGTCAATGACGCTGA
CGGTACAGGCCAGACAATTATTGTCTGGTATAGTGCAGCAGCAGAACAATTTGCTGAGGGCTATTGAGGC
GCAACAGCATCTGTTGCAACTCACAGTCTGGGGCATCAAGCAGCTCCAGGCAAGAATCCTGGCTGTGGAA
AGATACCTAAAGGATCAACAGCTCCTGGGGATTTGGGGTTGCTCTGGAAAACTCATTTGCACCACTGCTG
TGCCTTGGAATGCTAGTTGGAGTAATAAATCTCTGGAACAGATTTGGAATCACACGACCTGGATGGAGTG
GGACAGAGAAATTAACAATTACACAAGCTTAATACACTCCTTAATTGAAGAATCGCAAAACCAGCAAGAA
AAGAATGAACAAGAATTATTGGAATTAGATAAATGGGCAAGTTTGTGGAATTGGTTTAACATAACAAATT
GGCTGTGGTATATAAAATTATTCATAATGATAGTAGGAGGCTTGGTAGGTTTAAGAATAGTTTTTGCTGT
ACTTTCTATAGTGAATAGAGTTAGGCAGGGATATTCACCATTATCGTTTCAGACCCACCTCCCAACCCCG
AGGGGACCCGACAGGCCCGAAGGAATAGAAGAAGAAGGTGGAGAGAGAGACAGAGACAGATCCATTCGAT
TAGTGAACGGATCGGCACTGCGTGCGCCAATTCTGCAGACAAATGGCAGTATTCATCCACAATTTTAAAA
GAAAAGGGGGGATTGGGGGGTACAGTGCAGGGGAAAGAATAGTAGACATAATAGCAACAGACATACAAAC
TAAAGAATTACAAAAACAAATTACAAAAATTCAAAATTTTCGGGTTTATTACAGGGACAGCAGAGATCCA
GTTTGGTTAGTACCGGGCCCGGGTCGACTAGTGATCAGTGTGAGGGAGTGTAAAGCTGGTTTGAGGGCCT
ATTTCCCATGATTCCTTCATATTTGCATATACGATACAAGGCTGTTAGAGAGATAATTAGAATTAATTTG
ACTGTAAACACAAAGATATTAGTACAAAATACGTGACGTAGAAAGTAATAATTTCTTGGGTAGTTTGCAG
TTTTAAAATTATGTTTTAAAATGGACTATCATATGCTTACCGTAACTTGAAAGTATTTCGATTTCTTGGC
TTTATATATCTTGTGGAAAGGACGAAACACCGGTGCAATGTAGGAGTCCAAGTTTAAGAGCTATGCTGGA
AACAGCATAGCAAGTTTAAATAAGGCTAGTCCGTTATCAACTTGAAAAAGTGGCACCGAGTCGGTGCTTT
TTTAAACCGCTGTTCCTAGGAATCCCGAGGCCTTCGAGTGGCTCCGGTGCCCGTCAGTGGGCAGAGCGCA
CATCGCCCACAGTCCCCGAGAAGTTGGGGGGAGGGGTCGGCAATTGAACCGGTGCCTAGAGAAGGTGGCG
CGGGGTAAACTGGGAAAGTGATGTCGTGTACTGGCTCCGCCTTTTTCCCGAGGGTGGGGGAGAACCGTAT
ATAAGTGCAGTAGTCGCCGTGAACGTTCTTTTTCGCAACGGGTTTGCCGCCAGAACACAGGTGTCGTGAC
GCGGGACCCGACATTAGCGCTACAGCTTAAGCGGGCCACCATGACCGAGTACAAGCCCACGGTGCGCCTC
GCCACCCGCGACGACGTCCCCAGGGCCGTACGCACCCTCGCCGCCGCGTTCGCCGACTACCCCGCCACGC
GCCACACCGTCGATCCGGACCGCCACATCGAGCGGGTCACCGAGCTGCAAGAACTCTTCCTCACGCGCGT
CGGGCTCGACATCGGCAAGGTGTGGGTCGCGGACGACGGCGCCGCCGTGGCGGTCTGGACCACGCCGGAG
AGCGTCGAAGCGGGGGCGGTGTTCGCCGAGATCGGCCCGCGCATGGCCGAGTTGAGCGGTTCCCGGCTGG
CCGCGCAGCAACAGATGGAAGGCCTCCTGGCGCCGCACCGGCCCAAGGAGCCCGCGTGGTTCCTGGCCAC
CGTCGGAGTCTCGCCCGACCACCAGGGCAAGGGTCTGGGCAGCGCCGTCGTGCTCCCCGGAGTGGAGGCG
GCCGAGCGCGCCGGGGTGCCCGCCTTCCTGGAGACCTCCGCGCCCCGCAACCTCCCCTTCTACGAGCGGC
TCGGCTTCACCGTCACCGCCGACGTCGAGGTGCCCGAAGGACCGCGCACCTGGTGCATGACCCGCAAGCC
CGGTGCCGCTAGCGGCAGCGGCGCCACCAACTTCAGCCTGCTGAAGCAGGCCGGCGACGTGGAGGAGAAC
CCCGGCCCCATGGTGTCTAAGGGCGAAGAGCTGATTAAGGAGAACATGCACATGAAGCTGTATATGGAGG
GCACCGTGAACAACCACCACTTCAAGTGCACATCCGAGGGCGAAGGCAAGCCCTACGAGGGCACCCAGAC
CATGAGAATCAAGGTGGTCGAGGGCGGCCCTCTCCCCTTCGCCTTCGACATCCTGGCTACCAGCTTCATG
TACGGCAGCAGAACCTTCATCAACCACACCCAGGGCATCCCCGACTTCTTTAAGCAGTCCTTCCCTGAGG
GCTTCACATGGGAGAGAGTCACCACATACGAAGACGGGGGCGTGCTGACCGCTACCCAGGACACCAGCCT
CCAGGACGGCTGCCTCATCTACAACGTCAAGATCAGAGGGGTGAACTTCCCATCCAACGGCCCTGTGATG
CAGAAGAAAACACTCGGCTGGGAGGCCAACACCGAGATGCTGTACCCCGCTGACGGCGGCCTGGAAGGCA
GAAGCGACATGGCCCTGAAGCTCGTGGGCGGGGGCCACCTGATCTGCAACTTCAAGACCACATACAGATC
CAAGAAACCCGCTAAGAACCTCAAGATGCCCGGCGTCTACTATGTGGACCACAGACTGGAAAGAATCAAG
GAGGCCGACAAAGAGACCTACGTCGAGCAGCACGAGGTGGCTGTGGCCAGATACTGCGACCTCCCTAGCA
AACTGGGGCACAAACTTAATTGAAAACGTTGTTGTTTGGGGTTGAATTACTCTTCTAGACCGCGGCGCGC
CCGATAATCAACCTCTGGATTACAAAATTTGTGAAAGATTGACTGGTATTCTTAACTATGTTGCTCCTTT
TACGCTATGTGGATACGCTGCTTTAATGCCTTTGTATCATGCTATTGCTTCCCGTATGGCTTTCATTTTC
TCCTCCTTGTATAAATCCTGGTTGCTGTCTCTTTATGAGGAGTTGTGGCCCGTTGTCAGGCAACGTGGCG
TGGTGTGCACTGTGTTTGCTGACGCAACCCCCACTGGTTGGGGCATTGCCACCACCTGTCAGCTCCTTTC
CGGGACTTTCGCTTTCCCCCTCCCTATTGCCACGGCGGAACTCATCGCCGCCTGCCTTGCCCGCTGCTGG
ACAGGGGCTCGGCTGTTGGGCACTGACAATTCCGTGGTGTTGTCGGGGAAATCATCGTCCTTTCCTTGGC
TGCTCGCCTGTGTTGCCACCTGGATTCTGCGCGGGACGTCCTTCTGCTACGTCCCTTCGGCCCTCAATCC
AGCGGACCTTCCTTCCCGCGGCCTGCTGCCGGCTCTGCGGCCTCTTCCGCGTCTTCGCCTTCGCCCTCAG
ACGAGTCGGATCTCCCTTTGGGCCGCCTCCCCGCATCGATACCGTCGACCTCGATCGAGACCTAGAAAAA
CATGGAGCAATCACAAGTAGCAATACAGCAGCTACCAATGCTGATTGTGCCTGGCTAGAAGCACAAGAGG
AGGAGGAGGTGGGTTTTCCAGTCACACCTCAGGTACCTTTAAGACCAATGACTTACAAGGCAGCTGTAGA
TCTTAGCCACTTTTTAAAAGAAAAGGGGGGACTGGAAGGGCTAATTCACTCCCAACGAAGACAAGATATC
CTTGATCTGTGGATCTACCACACACAAGGCTACTTCCCTGATTGGCAGAACTACACACCAGGGCCAGGGA
TCAGATATCCACTGACCTTTGGATGGTGCTACAAGCTAGTACCAGTTGAGCAAGAGAAGGTAGAAGAAGC
CAATGAAGGAGAGAACACCCGCTTGTTACACCCTGTGAGCCTGCATGGGATGGATGACCCGGAGAGAGAA
GTATTAGAGTGGAGGTTTGACAGCCGCCTAGCATTTCATCACATGGCCCGAGAGCTGCATCCGGACTGTA
CTGGGTCTCTCTGGTTAGACCAGATCTGAGCCTGGGAGCTCTCTGGCTAACTAGGGAACCCACTGCTTAA
GCCTCAATAAAGCTTGCCTTGAGTGCTTCAAGTAGTGTGTGCCCGTCTGTTGTGTGACTCTGGTAACTAG
AGATCCCTCAGACCCTTTTAGTCAGTGTGGAAAATCTCTAGCAGCATGTGAGCAAAAGGCCAGCAAAAGG
CCAGGAACCGTAAAAAGGCCGCGTTGCTGGCGTTTTTCCATAGGCTCCGCCCCCCTGACGAGCATCACAA
AAATCGACGCTCAAGTCAGAGGTGGCGAAACCCGACAGGACTATAAAGATACCAGGCGTTTCCCCCTGGA
AGCTCCCTCGTGCGCTCTCCTGTTCCGACCCTGCCGCTTACCGGATACCTGTCCGCCTTTCTCCCTTCGG
GAAGCGTGGCGCTTTCTCATAGCTCACGCTGTAGGTATCTCAGTTCGGTGTAGGTCGTTCGCTCCAAGCT
GGGCTGTGTGCACGAACCCCCCGTTCAGCCCGACCGCTGCGCCTTATCCGGTAACTATCGTCTTGAGTCC
AACCCGGTAAGACACGACTTATCGCCACTGGCAGCAGCCACTGGTAACAGGATTAGCAGAGCGAGGTATG
TAGGCGGTGCTACAGAGTTCTTGAAGTGGTGGCCTAACTACGGCTACACTAGAAGAACAGTATTTGGTAT
CTGCGCTCTGCTGAAGCCAGTTACCTTCGGAAAAAGAGTTGGTAGCTCTTGATCCGGCAAACAAACCACC
GCTGGTAGCGGTGGTTTTTTTGTTTGCAAGCAGCAGATTACGCGCAGAAAAAAAGGATCTCAAGAAGATC
CTTTGATCTTTTCTACGGGGTCTGACGCTCAGTGGAACGAAAACTCACGTTAAGGGATTTTGGTCATGAG
ATTATCAAAAAGGATCTTCACCTAGATCCTTTTAAATTAAAAATGAAGTTTTAAATCAATCTAAAGTATA
TATGAGTAAACTTGGTCTGACAGTTACCAATGCTTAATCAGTGAGGCACCTATCTCAGCGATCTGTCTAT
TTCGTTCATCCATAGTTGCCTGACTCCCCGTCGTGTAGATAACTACGATACGGGAGGGCTTACCATCTGG
CCCCAGTGCTGCAATGATACCGCGAGACCCACGCTCACCGGCTCCAGATTTATCAGCAATAAACCAGCCA
GCCGGAAGGGCCGAGCGCAGAAGTGGTCCTGCAACTTTATCCGCCTCCATCCAGTCTATTAATTGTTGCC
GGGAAGCTAGAGTAAGTAGTTCGCCAGTTAATAGTTTGCGCAACGTTGTTGCCATTGCTACAGGCATCGT
GGTGTCACGCTCGTCGTTTGGTATGGCTTCATTCAGCTCCGGTTCCCAACGATCAAGGCGAGTTACATGA
TCCCCCATGTTGTGCAAAAAAGCGGTTAGCTCCTTCGGTCCTCCGATCGTTGTCAGAAGTAAGTTGGCCG
CAGTGTTATCACTCATGGTTATGGCAGCACTGCATAATTCTCTTACTGTCATGCCATCCGTAAGATGCTT
TTCTGTGACTGGTGAGTACTCAACCAAGTCATTCTGAGAATAGTGTATGCGGCGACCGAGTTGCTCTTGC
CCGGCGTCAATACGGGATAATACCGCGCCACATAGCAGAACTTTAAAAGTGCTCATCATTGGAAAACGTT
CTTCGGGGCGAAAACTCTCAAGGATCTTACCGCTGTTGAGATCCAGTTCGATGTAACCCACTCGTGCACC
CAACTGATCTTCAGCATCTTTTACTTTCACCAGCGTTTCTGGGTGAGCAAAAACAGGAAGGCAAAATGCC
GCAAAAAAGGGAATAAGGGCGACACGGAAATGTTGAATACTCATACTCTTCCTTTTTCAATATTATTGAA
GCATTTATCAGGGTTATTGTCTCATGAGCGGATACATATTTGAATGTATTTAGAAAAATAAACAAATAGG
GGTTCCGCGCACATTTCCCCGAAAAGTGCCACCTGACG
